>Addgene plasmid #22093 | mSprouty4 EST | addgene partial sequence | sequence record 27865 | 22093 with T3
GCTCTAGAACTAGTGGATCCCCCGGGCTGCAGGAATTCGGCACGAGTGCAACCAGGAGTGCCTGTGCTCG
GCTCAGACGCTGGTCAACTATGGCACATGCATGTGTCTGGTGCAAGGTATCTTCTATCACTGTACTAATG
AGGATGATGAGGGCTCTTGCGCCGACCACCCCTGCTCCTGTTCCGGCTCCAACTGCTGCGCCCGCTGGTC
CTTCATGGGCGCCCTCTCTGTGGTGCTGCCCTGTCTGCTGTGCTACCTGCCGGCCACAGGCTGCGTCAAG
CTGGCCCAGCGAGGCTACGACCGCCTGAGACGCCCCGGTTGCCGCTGCAAGCACACGAACAGCGTCATCT
GCAAGGCAGCAAGTGGGGACACCAAGACCAGCAGGTCTGACAAGCCTTTCTGACACTTTGGATGAAAAAA
ACATGGTCCCTCCTGCCAGTCTCCTGAGACTGACCTTGCTCATCTGTCCTCTCCTAAAACCCTAGATTGG
GAAGAAACCGGCAGAGAACACTACTGCCTAGCCTTGAGTCCCCAAAAGGATGAAGATGTACTTTGGGGAT
TTTCACAGTCTTGAAACTTTGTTAAACAGCAGTGACAGTGTTAGGGTGTGGTGGTAGGGGGCCCAGTTTT
CCTATTTCAGAAGACGGAAGACAGATGCGGACACAGGGTCTGCAAGTTCAGCCACTCAATGGCCTTCCCA
GCCCCATTGCTTCCTCTCATTTTGCCATTCTCTCTGGCTCCTGCTGGAGCCTTCTACCTGGGA
