[The description below was written by a language model from this plasmid's Addgene catalogue record.]
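Description:
mSprouty4 EST is a bacterial cloning plasmid built on the pBluescript SK backbone (about 3 kb), carrying a roughly 900 bp partial cDNA from the mouse Sprouty 4 gene (Spry4). The fragment originates from an expressed sequence tag clone and does not represent the full coding sequence. It sits in the polylinker between EcoRI at the 5′ end and XhoI at the 3′ end, and both sites remain intact, so the insert can be excised or the plasmid linearized at either junction. The plasmid is maintained at high copy number in E. coli and selected with ampicillin. No feature table accompanies the record, so individual backbone elements are not itemized, but pBluescript-type phagemids generally combine a pUC-derived origin, an f1 origin and an ampicillin resistance gene.

The functional point of this construct is the pair of phage RNA polymerase promoters, T3 and T7, that flank the pBluescript polylinker and are also listed as the sequencing primer sites. There is no eukaryotic promoter recorded, and the plasmid is not intended for protein expression. Instead it serves as a template for in vitro transcription. According to the depositor's notes, cutting at the EcoRI site at the 5′ end of the insert and transcribing from the T7 promoter yields an antisense run-off transcript of about 0.9 kb. Such a riboprobe is suited to detecting Spry4 mRNA by in situ hybridization or similar assays, which fits the associated study of vertebrate Sprouty genes, their induction by FGF signaling and their expression during development.
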