Addgene plasmid #22093: mSprouty4 EST
Depositing lab: Gail Martin. Depositing organization: University of California, San Francisco (UCSF). Publication: Vertebrate Sprouty genes are induced by FGF signaling and can cause chondrodysplasia when overexpressed. Minowada G, Jarvis LA, Chi CL, Neubuser A, Sun X, Hacohen N, Krasnow MA, Martin GR. Development. 1999 Oct . 126(20):4465-75. PubMed 10498682.
Backbone
  Vector backbone: pBluescript SK
  Backbone manufacturer: Stratagene
  Backbone size w/o insert (bp): 3000
  Vector type: Bacterial
Growth in bacteria
  Bacterial resistance: Ampicillin, 100 μg/mL
  Growth temperature: 37°C
  Growth strain: DH5alpha
  Copy number: High Copy
Gene/Insert
  Gene/Insert name: Sprouty 4
  Species: M. musculus (mouse)
  Insert size (bp): 900
  Entrez Gene: Spry4 (a.k.a. sprouty4, A030006O18Rik)
  Cloning method: Restriction Enzyme; 5′ cloning site EcoRI (not destroyed); 3′ cloning site XhoI (not destroyed)
  Sequencing primers: 5′ T3; 3′ T7
Terms and licenses: Academic/Nonprofit Terms; Industry Terms: Not Available to Industry
Depositor comments: This is a 900bp partial mouse Sprouty4 cDNA EST. For antisense probe, linearize the plasmid with EcoRI and use T7 Polymerase. The transcript should be approximately 0.9kb.
How to cite: mSprouty4 EST was a gift from Gail Martin (Addgene plasmid # 22093 ; http://n2t.net/addgene:22093 ; RRID:Addgene_22093)
